Addgene plasmid #163561: pCMV_UdgX-APOBEC1-UdgX-HF-NG-nCas9
Purpose: Mammalian CG-to-GC base editing
Depositing lab: David Liu. Publication: Efficient C*G-to-G*C base editors developed using CRISPRi screens, target-library analysis, and machine learning. Koblan LW, Arbab M, Shen MW, Hussmann JA, Anzalone AV, Doman JL, Newby GA, Yang D, Mok B, Replogle JM, Xu A, Sisley TA, Weissman JS, Adamson B, Liu DR. Nat Biotechnol. 2021 Jun 28. pii: 10.1038/s41587-021-00938-z. doi: 10.1038/s41587-021-00938-z. PubMed 34183861.
Backbone
  Vector backbone: pCMV
  Vector type: Mammalian Expression, CRISPR
Growth in bacteria
  Bacterial resistance: Ampicillin, 100 μg/mL
  Growth temperature: 37°C
  Growth strain: NEB Stable
  Copy number: High Copy
Gene/Insert
  Gene/Insert name: UdgX-APOBEC1-UdgX-HF-NG-nCas9
  Species: H. sapiens (human)
  Mutation: nCas9 (D10A)N497A, R661A, Q695A, Q926A//L111R, D1135V, G1218R, E1219F, A1322R, R1335V, T1337R
  Cloning method: Gibson Cloning
Terms and licenses: Academic/Nonprofit Terms; Industry Terms: Not Available to Industry
How to cite: pCMV_UdgX-APOBEC1-UdgX-HF-NG-nCas9 was a gift from David Liu (Addgene plasmid # 163561 ; http://n2t.net/addgene:163561 ; RRID:Addgene_163561)
