[The description below was written by a language model from this plasmid's Addgene catalogue record and pLannotate feature annotations shown in this document.]
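Description:
pCMV_UdgX-APOBEC1-UdgX-HF-NG-nCas9 is a 9,849 bp mammalian expression plasmid on a pCMV backbone that encodes a C•G-to-G•C base editor for transient delivery into mammalian cells. It is propagated in E. coli through a high-copy ColE1/pUC-type origin and selected with ampicillin via the β-lactamase gene and its native promoter. Remnants of lac regulatory elements, a pBluescript polylinker, an SV40 promoter fragment and a bom fragment are backbone leftovers with no evident functional role. No mammalian selection marker or guide RNA cassette is annotated, so the guide RNA must be supplied from a separate construct.

The payload is a single fusion open reading frame driven by the CMV immediate-early enhancer and promoter and terminated by the bGH polyadenylation signal. A T7 promoter sits just upstream of the coding region and could support in vitro transcription. As the name indicates, the rat APOBEC1 cytidine deaminase is flanked by two copies of UdgX and fused to a Streptococcus pyogenes Cas9 nickase. The UdgX units are not called by the automated annotation, but unannotated stretches on either side of APOBEC1 are consistent with them. The annotation tool labels the Cas9 segment as dCas9, whereas the catalogue lists only D10A, i.e. a nickase, together with the high-fidelity substitutions (N497A, R661A, Q695A, Q926A) and the NG-PAM set, which relaxes PAM requirements. The catalogue lists the insert species as human, though the annotated components are from rat and bacteria. In this design, deamination of the target cytosine to uracil, engagement of that lesion by the uracil-binding UdgX domains, and nicking of the opposite strand together favour a C-to-G outcome. The depositor and sequencing-verified records match in length and feature content, differing only in their start coordinate.
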