Features (pLannotate 1.2.2; 16 found; start..end, strand, type, name):
    132..335     +  promoter       CMV promoter: human cytomegalovirus (CMV) immediate early promoter
    377..395     +  promoter       T7 promoter: promoter for bacteriophage T7 RNA polymerase
   1192..1872    +  CDS            Apobec1: ABEC1_RAT - Experimental evidence at protein level: Swiss-Prot protein existence level 1. Catalytic component of the apolipoprotein B mRNA editing enzyme complex which is responsible for the postranscriptional editing of a CAA codon for Gln to a UAA codon for stop in the APOB mRNA. May also play a role in the epigenetic regulation of gene expression by participating in DNA demethylation. From Rattus norvegicus (Rat).
   2692..6793    +  CDS            dCas9 (fragment): catalytically dead mutant of the Cas9 endonuclease from the Streptococcus pyogenes Type II CRISPR/Cas system RNA-guided DNA-binding protein that lacks endonuclease activity due to the D10A mutation in the RuvC catalytic domain and the N863A mutation in the HNH catalytic domain
   6910..7134    +  polyA_signal   bGH poly(A) signal: bovine growth hormone polyadenylation signal
   7138..7159    +  promoter       SV40 promoter (fragment): SV40 enhancer and early promoter
   7164..7180    +  misc_feature   MCS (fragment): pBluescript multiple cloning site
   7229..7245    -  protein_bind   lac operator: The lac repressor binds to the lac operator to inhibit transcription in E. coli. This inhibition can be relieved by adding lactose or isopropyl-β-D-thiogalactopyranoside (IPTG). lac repressor encoded by lacI
   7253..7283    -  promoter       lac promoter: promoter for the E. coli lac operon
   7298..7319    -  protein_bind   CAP binding site: CAP binding activates transcription in the presence of cAMP. E. coli catabolite activator protein
   7332..7424    -  CDS            lacI (fragment): lac repressor; lacI; The lac repressor binds to the lac operator to inhibit transcription in E. coli. This inhibition can be relieved by adding lactose or isopropyl-β-D-thiogalactopyranoside (IPTG).
   7607..8195    -  rep_origin     ori: high-copy-number ColE1/pMB1/pBR322/pUC origin of replication
   8366..9226    -  CDS            AmpR: β-lactamase; bla; confers resistance to ampicillin, carbenicillin, and related antibiotics
   9227..9331    -  promoter       AmpR promoter: bla
   9402..9446    -  misc_feature   bom (fragment): basis of mobility region from pBR322
   9601..131     +  enhancer       CMV enhancer (across the origin): human cytomegalovirus immediate early enhancer
>Addgene plasmid #163561 | pCMV_UdgX-APOBEC1-UdgX-HF-NG-nCas9 | depositor full sequence | sequence record 316984 | pCMV_UdgX-APOBEC1-UdgX-HF-NG-nCas9 sequence 9849 bps
ATATGCCAAGTACGCCCCCTATTGACGTCAATGACGGTAAATGGCCCGCCTGGCATTATGCCCAGTACAT
GACCTTATGGGACTTTCCTACTTGGCAGTACATCTACGTATTAGTCATCGCTATTACCATGGTGATGCGG
TTTTGGCAGTACATCAATGGGCGTGGATAGCGGTTTGACTCACGGGGATTTCCAAGTCTCCACCCCATTG
ACGTCAATGGGAGTTTGTTTTGGCACCAAAATCAACGGGACTTTCCAAAATGTCGTAACAACTCCGCCCC
ATTGACGCAAATGGGCGGTAGGCGTGTACGGTGGGAGGTCTATATAAGCAGAGCTGGTTTAGTGAACCGT
CAGATCCGCTAGAGATCCGCGGCCGCTAATACGACTCACTATAGGGAGAGCCGCCACCATGAAACGGACA
GCCGACGGAAGCGAGTTCGAGTCACCAAAGAAGAAGCGGAAAGTCATGGCCGGAGCACAGGATTTTGTCC
CACATACTGCCGATCTGGCTGAGCTGGCTGCCGCCGCTGGAGAGTGTAGAGGATGCGGGCTGTACCGGGA
TGCCACACAGGCCGTGTTCGGAGCAGGCGGCAGGAGCGCCCGCATCATGATGATCGGCGAGCAGCCAGGC
GATAAGGAGGACCTGGCCGGCCTGCCATTTGTGGGACCAGCAGGCCGGCTGCTGGACAGAGCCCTGGAGG
CCGCCGACATCGATAGGGACGCCCTGTACGTGACCAACGCCGTGAAGCACTTCAAGTTTACACGCGCCGC
AGGAGGCAAGAGGAGAATCCACAAGACCCCCTCTCGGACAGAGGTGGTGGCCTGCAGACCTTGGCTGATC
GCCGAGATGACCAGCGTGGAGCCAGATGTGGTGGTGCTGCTGGGAGCAACAGCAGCAAAGGCCCTGCTGG
GCAATGACTTCAGGGTGACCCAGCACAGGGGAGAGGTGCTGCACGTGGACGATGTGCCAGGCGATCCTGC
CCTGGTGGCAACCGTGCACCCTAGCTCCCTGCTGAGAGGCCCAAAGGAGGAGCGGGAATCCGCCTTCGCT
GGGCTGGTGGACGACCTGAGAGTGGCTGCCGATGTGAGACCTTCTGGAGGATCTAGCGGAGGCTCCTCTG
GCAGCGAGACACCAGGAACAAGCGAGTCAGCAACACCAGAGAGCAGTGGCGGCAGCAGCGGGGGGTCATC
CTCAGAGACTGGGCCTGTCGCCGTCGATCCAACCCTGCGCCGCCGGATTGAACCTCACGAGTTTGAAGTG
TTCTTTGACCCCCGGGAGCTGAGAAAGGAGACATGCCTGCTGTACGAGATCAACTGGGGAGGCAGGCACT
CCATCTGGAGGCACACCTCTCAGAACACAAATAAGCACGTGGAGGTGAACTTCATCGAGAAGTTTACCAC
AGAGCGGTACTTCTGCCCCAATACCAGATGTAGCATCACATGGTTTCTGAGCTGGTCCCCTTGCGGAGAG
TGTAGCAGGGCCATCACCGAGTTCCTGTCCAGATATCCACACGTGACACTGTTTATCTACATCGCCAGGC
TGTATCACCACGCAGACCCAAGGAATAGGCAGGGCCTGCGCGATCTGATCAGCTCCGGCGTGACCATCCA
GATCATGACAGAGCAGGAGTCCGGCTACTGCTGGCGGAACTTCGTGAATTATTCTCCTAGCAACGAGGCC
CACTGGCCTAGGTACCCACACCTGTGGGTGCGCCTGTACGTGCTGGAGCTGTATTGCATCATCCTGGGCC
TGCCCCCTTGTCTGAATATCCTGCGGAGAAAGCAGCCCCAGCTGACCTTCTTTACAATCGCCCTGCAGTC
TTGTCACTATCAGAGGCTGCCACCCCACATCCTGTGGGCCACAGGCCTGAAGTCTGGAGGATCTAGCGGA
GGATCCTCTGGCAGCGAGACACCAGGAACAAGCGAGTCAGCAACACCAGAGAGCAGTGGCGGCAGCAGCG
GCGGCAGCATGGCCGGAGCACAGGATTTTGTCCCACATACTGCCGATCTGGCTGAGCTGGCTGCCGCCGC
TGGAGAGTGTAGAGGATGCGGGCTGTACCGGGATGCCACACAGGCCGTGTTCGGAGCAGGCGGCAGGAGC
GCCCGCATCATGATGATCGGCGAGCAGCCAGGCGATAAGGAGGACCTGGCCGGCCTGCCATTTGTGGGAC
CAGCAGGCCGGCTGCTGGACAGAGCCCTGGAGGCCGCCGACATCGATAGGGACGCCCTGTACGTGACCAA
CGCCGTGAAGCACTTCAAGTTTACACGCGCCGCAGGAGGCAAGAGGAGAATCCACAAGACCCCCTCTCGG
ACAGAGGTGGTGGCCTGCAGACCTTGGCTGATCGCCGAGATGACCAGCGTGGAGCCAGATGTGGTGGTGC
TGCTGGGAGCAACAGCAGCAAAGGCCCTGCTGGGCAATGACTTCAGGGTGACCCAGCACAGGGGAGAGGT
GCTGCACGTGGACGATGTGCCAGGCGATCCTGCCCTGGTGGCAACCGTGCACCCTAGCTCCCTGCTGAGA
GGCCCAAAGGAGGAGCGGGAATCCGCCTTCGCTGGGCTGGTGGACGACCTGAGAGTGGCTGCCGATGTGA
GACCTAGCGGTGGTAGTTCTGGCGGTAGCTCAGGATCTGAAACTCCCGGCACATCTGAAAGCGCGACTCC
CGAATCATCTGGTGGATCTTCAGGTGGAAGTGACAAGAAGTACAGCATCGGCCTGGCCATCGGCACCAAC
TCTGTGGGCTGGGCCGTGATCACCGACGAGTACAAGGTGCCCAGCAAGAAATTCAAGGTGCTGGGCAACA
CCGACCGGCACAGCATCAAGAAGAACCTGATCGGAGCCCTGCTGTTCGACAGCGGCGAAACAGCCGAGGC
CACCCGGCTGAAGAGAACCGCCAGAAGAAGATACACCAGACGGAAGAACCGGATCTGCTATCTGCAAGAG
ATCTTCAGCAACGAGATGGCCAAGGTGGACGACAGCTTCTTCCACAGACTGGAAGAGTCCTTCCTGGTGG
AAGAGGATAAGAAGCACGAGCGGCACCCCATCTTCGGCAACATCGTGGACGAGGTGGCCTACCACGAGAA
GTACCCCACCATCTACCACCTGAGAAAGAAACTGGTGGACAGCACCGACAAGGCCGACCTGCGGCTGATC
TATCTGGCCCTGGCCCACATGATCAAGTTCCGGGGCCACTTCCTGATCGAGGGCGACCTGAACCCCGACA
ACAGCGACGTGGACAAGCTGTTCATCCAGCTGGTGCAGACCTACAACCAGCTGTTCGAGGAAAACCCCAT
CAACGCCAGCGGCGTGGACGCCAAGGCCATCCTGTCTGCCAGACTGAGCAAGAGCAGACGGCTGGAAAAT
CTGATCGCCCAGCTGCCCGGCGAGAAGAAGAATGGCCTGTTCGGAAACCTGATTGCCCTGAGCCTGGGCC
TGACCCCCAACTTCAAGAGCAACTTCGACCTGGCCGAGGATGCCAAACTGCAGCTGAGCAAGGACACCTA
CGACGACGACCTGGACAACCTGCTGGCCCAGATCGGCGACCAGTACGCCGACCTGTTTCTGGCCGCCAAG
AACCTGTCCGACGCCATCCTGCTGAGCGACATCCTGAGAGTGAACACCGAGATCACCAAGGCCCCCCTGA
GCGCCTCTATGATCAAGAGATACGACGAGCACCACCAGGACCTGACCCTGCTGAAAGCTCTCGTGCGGCA
GCAGCTGCCTGAGAAGTACAAAGAGATTTTCTTCGACCAGAGCAAGAACGGCTACGCCGGCTACATTGAC
GGCGGAGCCAGCCAGGAAGAGTTCTACAAGTTCATCAAGCCCATCCTGGAAAAGATGGACGGCACCGAGG
AACTGCTCGTGAAGCTGAACAGAGAGGACCTGCTGCGGAAGCAGCGGACCTTCGACAACGGCAGCATCCC
CCACCAGATCCACCTGGGAGAGCTGCACGCCATTCTGCGGCGGCAGGAAGATTTTTACCCATTCCTGAAG
GACAACCGGGAAAAGATCGAGAAGATCCTGACCTTCCGCATCCCCTACTACGTGGGCCCTCTGGCCAGGG
GAAACAGCAGATTCGCCTGGATGACCAGAAAGAGCGAGGAAACCATCACCCCCTGGAACTTCGAGGAAGT
GGTGGACAAGGGCGCTTCCGCCCAGAGCTTCATCGAGCGGATGACCGCCTTCGATAAGAACCTGCCCAAC
GAGAAGGTGCTGCCCAAGCACAGCCTGCTGTACGAGTACTTCACCGTGTATAACGAGCTGACCAAAGTGA
AATACGTGACCGAGGGAATGAGAAAGCCCGCCTTCCTGAGCGGCGAGCAGAAAAAGGCCATCGTGGACCT
GCTGTTCAAGACCAACCGGAAAGTGACCGTGAAGCAGCTGAAAGAGGACTACTTCAAGAAAATCGAGTGC
TTCGACTCCGTGGAAATCTCCGGCGTGGAAGATCGGTTCAACGCCTCCCTGGGCACATACCACGATCTGC
TGAAAATTATCAAGGACAAGGACTTCCTGGACAATGAGGAAAACGAGGACATTCTGGAAGATATCGTGCT
GACCCTGACACTGTTTGAGGACAGAGAGATGATCGAGGAACGGCTGAAAACCTATGCCCACCTGTTCGAC
GACAAAGTGATGAAGCAGCTGAAGCGGCGGAGATACACCGGCTGGGGCAGGCTGAGCGCGAAGCTGATCA
ACGGCATCCGGGACAAGCAGTCCGGCAAGACAATCCTGGATTTCCTGAAGTCCGACGGCTTCGCCAACAG
AAACTTCATGGCGCTGATCCACGACGACAGCCTGACCTTTAAAGAGGACATCCAGAAAGCCCAGGTGTCC
GGCCAGGGCGATAGCCTGCACGAGCACATTGCCAATCTGGCCGGCAGCCCCGCCATTAAGAAGGGCATCC
TGCAGACAGTGAAGGTGGTGGACGAGCTCGTGAAAGTGATGGGCCGGCACAAGCCCGAGAACATCGTGAT
CGAAATGGCCAGAGAGAACCAGACCACCCAGAAGGGACAGAAGAACAGCCGCGAGAGAATGAAGCGGATC
GAAGAGGGCATCAAAGAGCTGGGCAGCCAGATCCTGAAAGAACACCCCGTGGAAAACACCCAGCTGCAGA
ACGAGAAGCTGTACCTGTACTACCTGCAGAATGGGCGGGATATGTACGTGGACCAGGAACTGGACATCAA
CCGGCTGTCCGACTACGATGTGGACCATATCGTGCCTCAGAGCTTTCTGAAGGACGACTCCATCGACAAC
AAGGTGCTGACCAGAAGCGACAAGAACCGGGGCAAGAGCGACAACGTGCCCTCCGAAGAGGTCGTGAAGA
AGATGAAGAACTACTGGCGGCAGCTGCTGAACGCCAAGCTGATTACCCAGAGAAAGTTCGACAATCTGAC
CAAGGCCGAGAGAGGCGGCCTGAGCGAACTGGATAAGGCCGGCTTCATCAAGAGACAGCTGGTGGAAACC
CGGGCGATCACAAAGCACGTGGCACAGATCCTGGACTCCCGGATGAACACTAAGTACGACGAGAATGACA
AGCTGATCCGGGAAGTGAAAGTGATCACCCTGAAGTCCAAGCTGGTGTCCGATTTCCGGAAGGATTTCCA
GTTTTACAAAGTGCGCGAGATCAACAACTACCACCACGCCCACGACGCCTACCTGAACGCCGTCGTGGGA
ACCGCCCTGATCAAAAAGTACCCTAAGCTGGAAAGCGAGTTCGTGTACGGCGACTACAAGGTGTACGACG
TGCGGAAGATGATCGCCAAGAGCGAGCAGGAAATCGGCAAGGCTACCGCCAAGTACTTCTTCTACAGCAA
CATCATGAACTTTTTCAAGACCGAGATTACCCTGGCCAACGGCGAGATCCGGAAGCGGCCTCTGATCGAG
ACAAACGGCGAAACCGGGGAGATCGTGTGGGATAAGGGCCGGGATTTTGCCACCGTGCGGAAAGTGCTGA
GCATGCCCCAAGTGAATATCGTGAAAAAGACCGAGGTGCAGACAGGCGGCTTCAGCAAAGAGTCTATCAG
GCCCAAGAGGAACAGCGATAAGCTGATCGCCAGAAAGAAGGACTGGGACCCTAAGAAGTACGGCGGCTTC
GTCAGCCCCACCGTGGCCTATTCTGTGCTGGTGGTGGCCAAAGTGGAAAAGGGCAAGTCCAAGAAACTGA
AGAGTGTGAAAGAGCTGCTGGGGATCACCATCATGGAAAGAAGCAGCTTCGAGAAGAATCCCATCGACTT
TCTGGAAGCCAAGGGCTACAAAGAAGTGAAAAAGGACCTGATCATCAAGCTGCCTAAGTACTCCCTGTTC
GAGCTGGAAAACGGCCGGAAGAGAATGCTGGCCTCTGCCAGATTCCTGCAGAAGGGAAACGAACTGGCCC
TGCCCTCCAAATATGTGAACTTCCTGTACCTGGCCAGCCACTATGAGAAGCTGAAGGGCTCCCCCGAGGA
TAATGAGCAGAAACAGCTGTTTGTGGAACAGCACAAGCACTACCTGGACGAGATCATCGAGCAGATCAGC
GAGTTCTCCAAGAGAGTGATCCTGGCCGACGCTAATCTGGACAAAGTGCTGTCCGCCTACAACAAGCACC
GGGATAAGCCCATCAGAGAGCAGGCCGAGAATATCATCCACCTGTTTACCCTGACCAATCTGGGAGCCCC
TGCCGCCTTCAAGTACTTTGACACCACCATCGACCGGAAGGTGTACAGGAGCACCAAAGAGGTGCTGGAC
GCCACCCTGATCCACCAGAGCATCACCGGCCTGTACGAGACACGGATCGACCTGTCTCAGCTGGGAGGTG
ACTCTGGCGGCTCAAAAAGAACCGCCGACGGCAGCGAATTCGAGCCCAAGAAGAAGAGGAAAGTCTAACC
GGTCATCATCACCATCACCATTGAGTTTAAACCCGCTGATCAGCCTCGACTGTGCCTTCTAGTTGCCAGC
CATCTGTTGTTTGCCCCTCCCCCGTGCCTTCCTTGACCCTGGAAGGTGCCACTCCCACTGTCCTTTCCTA
ATAAAATGAGGAAATTGCATCGCATTGTCTGAGTAGGTGTCATTCTATTCTGGGGGGTGGGGTGGGGCAG
GACAGCAAGGGGGAGGATTGGGAAGACAATAGCAGGCATGCTGGGGATGCGGTGGGCTCTATGGCTTCTG
AGGCGGAAAGAACCAGCTGGGGCTCGATACCGTCGACCTCTAGCTAGAGCTTGGCGTAATCATGGTCATA
GCTGTTTCCTGTGTGAAATTGTTATCCGCTCACAATTCCACACAACATACGAGCCGGAAGCATAAAGTGT
AAAGCCTAGGGTGCCTAATGAGTGAGCTAACTCACATTAATTGCGTTGCGCTCACTGCCCGCTTTCCAGT
CGGGAAACCTGTCGTGCCAGCTGCATTAATGAATCGGCCAACGCGCGGGGAGAGGCGGTTTGCGTATTGG
GCGCTCTTCCGCTTCCTCGCTCACTGACTCGCTGCGCTCGGTCGTTCGGCTGCGGCGAGCGGTATCAGCT
CACTCAAAGGCGGTAATACGGTTATCCACAGAATCAGGGGATAACGCAGGAAAGAACATGTGAGCAAAAG
GCCAGCAAAAGGCCAGGAACCGTAAAAAGGCCGCGTTGCTGGCGTTTTTCCATAGGCTCCGCCCCCCTGA
CGAGCATCACAAAAATCGACGCTCAAGTCAGAGGTGGCGAAACCCGACAGGACTATAAAGATACCAGGCG
TTTCCCCCTGGAAGCTCCCTCGTGCGCTCTCCTGTTCCGACCCTGCCGCTTACCGGATACCTGTCCGCCT
TTCTCCCTTCGGGAAGCGTGGCGCTTTCTCATAGCTCACGCTGTAGGTATCTCAGTTCGGTGTAGGTCGT
TCGCTCCAAGCTGGGCTGTGTGCACGAACCCCCCGTTCAGCCCGACCGCTGCGCCTTATCCGGTAACTAT
CGTCTTGAGTCCAACCCGGTAAGACACGACTTATCGCCACTGGCAGCAGCCACTGGTAACAGGATTAGCA
GAGCGAGGTATGTAGGCGGTGCTACAGAGTTCTTGAAGTGGTGGCCTAACTACGGCTACACTAGAAGAAC
AGTATTTGGTATCTGCGCTCTGCTGAAGCCAGTTACCTTCGGAAAAAGAGTTGGTAGCTCTTGATCCGGC
AAACAAACCACCGCTGGTAGCGGTGGTTTTTTTGTTTGCAAGCAGCAGATTACGCGCAGAAAAAAAGGAT
CTCAAGAAGATCCTTTGATCTTTTCTACGGGGTCTGACGCTCAGTGGAACGAAAACTCACGTTAAGGGAT
TTTGGTCATGAGATTATCAAAAAGGATCTTCACCTAGATCCTTTTAAATTAAAAATGAAGTTTTAAATCA
ATCTAAAGTATATATGAGTAAACTTGGTCTGACAGTTACCAATGCTTAATCAGTGAGGCACCTATCTCAG
CGATCTGTCTATTTCGTTCATCCATAGTTGCCTGACTCCCCGTCGTGTAGATAACTACGATACGGGAGGG
CTTACCATCTGGCCCCAGTGCTGCAATGATACCGCGAGACCCACGCTCACCGGCTCCAGATTTATCAGCA
ATAAACCAGCCAGCCGGAAGGGCCGAGCGCAGAAGTGGTCCTGCAACTTTATCCGCCTCCATCCAGTCTA
TTAATTGTTGCCGGGAAGCTAGAGTAAGTAGTTCGCCAGTTAATAGTTTGCGCAACGTTGTTGCCATTGC
TACAGGCATCGTGGTGTCACGCTCGTCGTTTGGTATGGCTTCATTCAGCTCCGGTTCCCAACGATCAAGG
CGAGTTACATGATCCCCCATGTTGTGCAAAAAAGCGGTTAGCTCCTTCGGTCCTCCGATCGTTGTCAGAA
GTAAGTTGGCCGCAGTGTTATCACTCATGGTTATGGCAGCACTGCATAATTCTCTTACTGTCATGCCATC
CGTAAGATGCTTTTCTGTGACTGGTGAGTACTCAACCAAGTCATTCTGAGAATAGTGTATGCGGCGACCG
AGTTGCTCTTGCCCGGCGTCAATACGGGATAATACCGCGCCACATAGCAGAACTTTAAAAGTGCTCATCA
TTGGAAAACGTTCTTCGGGGCGAAAACTCTCAAGGATCTTACCGCTGTTGAGATCCAGTTCGATGTAACC
CACTCGTGCACCCAACTGATCTTCAGCATCTTTTACTTTCACCAGCGTTTCTGGGTGAGCAAAAACAGGA
AGGCAAAATGCCGCAAAAAAGGGAATAAGGGCGACACGGAAATGTTGAATACTCATACTCTTCCTTTTTC
AATATTATTGAAGCATTTATCAGGGTTATTGTCTCATGAGCGGATACATATTTGAATGTATTTAGAAAAA
TAAACAAATAGGGGTTCCGCGCACATTTCCCCGAAAAGTGCCACCTGACGTCGACGGATCGGGAGATCGA
TCTCCCGATCCCCTAGGGTCGACTCTCAGTACAATCTGCTCTGATGCCGCATAGTTAAGCCAGTATCTGC
TCCCTGCTTGTGTGTTGGAGGTCGCTGAGTAGTGCGCGAGCAAAATTTAAGCTACAACAAGGCAAGGCTT
GACCGACAATTGCATGAAGAATCTGCTTAGGGTTAGGCGTTTTGCGCTGCTTCGCGATGTACGGGCCAGA
TATACGCGTTGACATTGATTATTGACTAGTTATTAATAGTAATCAATTACGGGGTCATTAGTTCATAGCC
CATATATGGAGTTCCGCGTTACATAACTTACGGTAAATGGCCCGCCTGGCTGACCGCCCAACGACCCCCG
CCCATTGACGTCAATAATGACGTATGTTCCCATAGTAACGCCAATAGGGACTTTCCATTGACGTCAATGG
GTGGAGTATTTACGGTAAACTGCCCACTTGGCAGTACATCAAGTGTATC
