Features (pLannotate 1.2.2; 16 found; start..end, strand, type, name):
      1..380     +  enhancer       CMV enhancer: human cytomegalovirus immediate early enhancer
    381..584     +  promoter       CMV promoter: human cytomegalovirus (CMV) immediate early promoter
    626..644     +  promoter       T7 promoter: promoter for bacteriophage T7 RNA polymerase
   1441..2121    +  CDS            Apobec1: ABEC1_RAT - Experimental evidence at protein level: Swiss-Prot protein existence level 1. Catalytic component of the apolipoprotein B mRNA editing enzyme complex which is responsible for the postranscriptional editing of a CAA codon for Gln to a UAA codon for stop in the APOB mRNA. May also play a role in the epigenetic regulation of gene expression by participating in DNA demethylation. From Rattus norvegicus (Rat).
   2941..7042    +  CDS            dCas9 (fragment): catalytically dead mutant of the Cas9 endonuclease from the Streptococcus pyogenes Type II CRISPR/Cas system RNA-guided DNA-binding protein that lacks endonuclease activity due to the D10A mutation in the RuvC catalytic domain and the N863A mutation in the HNH catalytic domain
   7159..7383    +  polyA_signal   bGH poly(A) signal: bovine growth hormone polyadenylation signal
   7387..7408    +  promoter       SV40 promoter (fragment): SV40 enhancer and early promoter
   7413..7429    +  misc_feature   MCS (fragment): pBluescript multiple cloning site
   7478..7494    -  protein_bind   lac operator: The lac repressor binds to the lac operator to inhibit transcription in E. coli. This inhibition can be relieved by adding lactose or isopropyl-β-D-thiogalactopyranoside (IPTG). lac repressor encoded by lacI
   7502..7532    -  promoter       lac promoter: promoter for the E. coli lac operon
   7547..7568    -  protein_bind   CAP binding site: CAP binding activates transcription in the presence of cAMP. E. coli catabolite activator protein
   7581..7673    -  CDS            lacI (fragment): lac repressor; lacI; The lac repressor binds to the lac operator to inhibit transcription in E. coli. This inhibition can be relieved by adding lactose or isopropyl-β-D-thiogalactopyranoside (IPTG).
   7856..8444    -  rep_origin     ori: high-copy-number ColE1/pMB1/pBR322/pUC origin of replication
   8615..9475    -  CDS            AmpR: β-lactamase; bla; confers resistance to ampicillin, carbenicillin, and related antibiotics
   9476..9580    -  promoter       AmpR promoter: bla
   9651..9695    -  misc_feature   bom (fragment): basis of mobility region from pBR322
>Addgene plasmid #163561 | pCMV_UdgX-APOBEC1-UdgX-HF-NG-nCas9 | addgene full sequence | sequence record 320365 | Addgene NGS Result
GACATTGATTATTGACTAGTTATTAATAGTAATCAATTACGGGGTCATTAGTTCATAGCCCATATATGGA
GTTCCGCGTTACATAACTTACGGTAAATGGCCCGCCTGGCTGACCGCCCAACGACCCCCGCCCATTGACG
TCAATAATGACGTATGTTCCCATAGTAACGCCAATAGGGACTTTCCATTGACGTCAATGGGTGGAGTATT
TACGGTAAACTGCCCACTTGGCAGTACATCAAGTGTATCATATGCCAAGTACGCCCCCTATTGACGTCAA
TGACGGTAAATGGCCCGCCTGGCATTATGCCCAGTACATGACCTTATGGGACTTTCCTACTTGGCAGTAC
ATCTACGTATTAGTCATCGCTATTACCATGGTGATGCGGTTTTGGCAGTACATCAATGGGCGTGGATAGC
GGTTTGACTCACGGGGATTTCCAAGTCTCCACCCCATTGACGTCAATGGGAGTTTGTTTTGGCACCAAAA
TCAACGGGACTTTCCAAAATGTCGTAACAACTCCGCCCCATTGACGCAAATGGGCGGTAGGCGTGTACGG
TGGGAGGTCTATATAAGCAGAGCTGGTTTAGTGAACCGTCAGATCCGCTAGAGATCCGCGGCCGCTAATA
CGACTCACTATAGGGAGAGCCGCCACCATGAAACGGACAGCCGACGGAAGCGAGTTCGAGTCACCAAAGA
AGAAGCGGAAAGTCATGGCCGGAGCACAGGATTTTGTCCCACATACTGCCGATCTGGCTGAGCTGGCTGC
CGCCGCTGGAGAGTGTAGAGGATGCGGGCTGTACCGGGATGCCACACAGGCCGTGTTCGGAGCAGGCGGC
AGGAGCGCCCGCATCATGATGATCGGCGAGCAGCCAGGCGATAAGGAGGACCTGGCCGGCCTGCCATTTG
TGGGACCAGCAGGCCGGCTGCTGGACAGAGCCCTGGAGGCCGCCGACATCGATAGGGACGCCCTGTACGT
GACCAACGCCGTGAAGCACTTCAAGTTTACACGCGCCGCAGGAGGCAAGAGGAGAATCCACAAGACCCCC
TCTCGGACAGAGGTGGTGGCCTGCAGACCTTGGCTGATCGCCGAGATGACCAGCGTGGAGCCAGATGTGG
TGGTGCTGCTGGGAGCAACAGCAGCAAAGGCCCTGCTGGGCAATGACTTCAGGGTGACCCAGCACAGGGG
AGAGGTGCTGCACGTGGACGATGTGCCAGGCGATCCTGCCCTGGTGGCAACCGTGCACCCTAGCTCCCTG
CTGAGAGGCCCAAAGGAGGAGCGGGAATCCGCCTTCGCTGGGCTGGTGGACGACCTGAGAGTGGCTGCCG
ATGTGAGACCTTCTGGAGGATCTAGCGGAGGCTCCTCTGGCAGCGAGACACCAGGAACAAGCGAGTCAGC
AACACCAGAGAGCAGTGGCGGCAGCAGCGGGGGGTCATCCTCAGAGACTGGGCCTGTCGCCGTCGATCCA
ACCCTGCGCCGCCGGATTGAACCTCACGAGTTTGAAGTGTTCTTTGACCCCCGGGAGCTGAGAAAGGAGA
CATGCCTGCTGTACGAGATCAACTGGGGAGGCAGGCACTCCATCTGGAGGCACACCTCTCAGAACACAAA
TAAGCACGTGGAGGTGAACTTCATCGAGAAGTTTACCACAGAGCGGTACTTCTGCCCCAATACCAGATGT
AGCATCACATGGTTTCTGAGCTGGTCCCCTTGCGGAGAGTGTAGCAGGGCCATCACCGAGTTCCTGTCCA
GATATCCACACGTGACACTGTTTATCTACATCGCCAGGCTGTATCACCACGCAGACCCAAGGAATAGGCA
GGGCCTGCGCGATCTGATCAGCTCCGGCGTGACCATCCAGATCATGACAGAGCAGGAGTCCGGCTACTGC
TGGCGGAACTTCGTGAATTATTCTCCTAGCAACGAGGCCCACTGGCCTAGGTACCCACACCTGTGGGTGC
GCCTGTACGTGCTGGAGCTGTATTGCATCATCCTGGGCCTGCCCCCTTGTCTGAATATCCTGCGGAGAAA
GCAGCCCCAGCTGACCTTCTTTACAATCGCCCTGCAGTCTTGTCACTATCAGAGGCTGCCACCCCACATC
CTGTGGGCCACAGGCCTGAAGTCTGGAGGATCTAGCGGAGGATCCTCTGGCAGCGAGACACCAGGAACAA
GCGAGTCAGCAACACCAGAGAGCAGTGGCGGCAGCAGCGGCGGCAGCATGGCCGGAGCACAGGATTTTGT
CCCACATACTGCCGATCTGGCTGAGCTGGCTGCCGCCGCTGGAGAGTGTAGAGGATGCGGGCTGTACCGG
GATGCAACACAGGCCGTGTTCGGAGCAGGCGGCAGGAGCGCCCGCATCATGATGATCGGCGAGCAGCCAG
GCGATAAGGAGGACCTGGCCGGCCTGCCATTTGTGGGACCAGCAGGCCGGCTGCTGGACAGAGCCCTGGA
GGCCGCCGACATCGATAGGGACGCCCTGTACGTGACCAACGCCGTGAAGCACTTCAAGTTTACACGCGCC
GCAGGAGGCAAGAGGAGAATCCACAAGACCCCCTCTCGGACAGAGGTGGTGGCCTGCAGACCTTGGCTGA
TCGCCGAGATGACCAGCGTGGAGCCAGATGTGGTGGTGCTGCTGGGAGCAACAGCAGCAAAGGCCCTGCT
GGGCAATGACTTCAGGGTGACCCAGCACAGGGGAGAGGTGCTGCACGTGGACGATGTGCCAGGCGATCCT
GCCCTGGTGGCAACCGTGCACCCTAGCTCCCTGCTGAGAGGCCCAAAGGAGGAGCGGGAATCCGCCTTCG
CTGGGCTGGTGGACGACCTGAGAGTGGCTGCCGATGTGAGACCTAGCGGTGGTAGTTCTGGCGGTAGCTC
AGGATCTGAAACTCCCGGCACATCTGAAAGCGCGACTCCCGAATCATCTGGTGGATCTTCAGGTGGAAGT
GACAAGAAGTACAGCATCGGCCTGGCCATCGGCACCAACTCTGTGGGCTGGGCCGTGATCACCGACGAGT
ACAAGGTGCCCAGCAAGAAATTCAAGGTGCTGGGCAACACCGACCGGCACAGCATCAAGAAGAACCTGAT
CGGAGCCCTGCTGTTCGACAGCGGCGAAACAGCCGAGGCCACCCGGCTGAAGAGAACCGCCAGAAGAAGA
TACACCAGACGGAAGAACCGGATCTGCTATCTGCAAGAGATCTTCAGCAACGAGATGGCCAAGGTGGACG
ACAGCTTCTTCCACAGACTGGAAGAGTCCTTCCTGGTGGAAGAGGATAAGAAGCACGAGCGGCACCCCAT
CTTCGGCAACATCGTGGACGAGGTGGCCTACCACGAGAAGTACCCCACCATCTACCACCTGAGAAAGAAA
CTGGTGGACAGCACCGACAAGGCCGACCTGCGGCTGATCTATCTGGCCCTGGCCCACATGATCAAGTTCC
GGGGCCACTTCCTGATCGAGGGCGACCTGAACCCCGACAACAGCGACGTGGACAAGCTGTTCATCCAGCT
GGTGCAGACCTACAACCAGCTGTTCGAGGAAAACCCCATCAACGCCAGCGGCGTGGACGCCAAGGCCATC
CTGTCTGCCAGACTGAGCAAGAGCAGACGGCTGGAAAATCTGATCGCCCAGCTGCCCGGCGAGAAGAAGA
ATGGCCTGTTCGGAAACCTGATTGCCCTGAGCCTGGGCCTGACCCCCAACTTCAAGAGCAACTTCGACCT
GGCCGAGGATGCCAAACTGCAGCTGAGCAAGGACACCTACGACGACGACCTGGACAACCTGCTGGCCCAG
ATCGGCGACCAGTACGCCGACCTGTTTCTGGCCGCCAAGAACCTGTCCGACGCCATCCTGCTGAGCGACA
TCCTGAGAGTGAACACCGAGATCACCAAGGCCCCCCTGAGCGCCTCTATGATCAAGAGATACGACGAGCA
CCACCAGGACCTGACCCTGCTGAAAGCTCTCGTGCGGCAGCAGCTGCCTGAGAAGTACAAAGAGATTTTC
TTCGACCAGAGCAAGAACGGCTACGCCGGCTACATTGACGGCGGAGCCAGCCAGGAAGAGTTCTACAAGT
TCATCAAGCCCATCCTGGAAAAGATGGACGGCACCGAGGAACTGCTCGTGAAGCTGAACAGAGAGGACCT
GCTGCGGAAGCAGCGGACCTTCGACAACGGCAGCATCCCCCACCAGATCCACCTGGGAGAGCTGCACGCC
ATTCTGCGGCGGCAGGAAGATTTTTACCCATTCCTGAAGGACAACCGGGAAAAGATCGAGAAGATCCTGA
CCTTCCGCATCCCCTACTACGTGGGCCCTCTGGCCAGGGGAAACAGCAGATTCGCCTGGATGACCAGAAA
GAGCGAGGAAACCATCACCCCCTGGAACTTCGAGGAAGTGGTGGACAAGGGCGCTTCCGCCCAGAGCTTC
ATCGAGCGGATGACCGCCTTCGATAAGAACCTGCCCAACGAGAAGGTGCTGCCCAAGCACAGCCTGCTGT
ACGAGTACTTCACCGTGTATAACGAGCTGACCAAAGTGAAATACGTGACCGAGGGAATGAGAAAGCCCGC
CTTCCTGAGCGGCGAGCAGAAAAAGGCCATCGTGGACCTGCTGTTCAAGACCAACCGGAAAGTGACCGTG
AAGCAGCTGAAAGAGGACTACTTCAAGAAAATCGAGTGCTTCGACTCCGTGGAAATCTCCGGCGTGGAAG
ATCGGTTCAACGCCTCCCTGGGCACATACCACGATCTGCTGAAAATTATCAAGGACAAGGACTTCCTGGA
CAATGAGGAAAACGAGGACATTCTGGAAGATATCGTGCTGACCCTGACACTGTTTGAGGACAGAGAGATG
ATCGAGGAACGGCTGAAAACCTATGCCCACCTGTTCGACGACAAAGTGATGAAGCAGCTGAAGCGGCGGA
GATACACCGGCTGGGGCAGGCTGAGCGCGAAGCTGATCAACGGCATCCGGGACAAGCAGTCCGGCAAGAC
AATCCTGGATTTCCTGAAGTCCGACGGCTTCGCCAACAGAAACTTCATGGCGCTGATCCACGACGACAGC
CTGACCTTTAAAGAGGACATCCAGAAAGCCCAGGTGTCCGGCCAGGGCGATAGCCTGCACGAGCACATTG
CCAATCTGGCCGGCAGCCCCGCCATTAAGAAGGGCATCCTGCAGACAGTGAAGGTGGTGGACGAGCTCGT
GAAAGTGATGGGCCGGCACAAGCCCGAGAACATCGTGATCGAAATGGCCAGAGAGAACCAGACCACCCAG
AAGGGACAGAAGAACAGCCGCGAGAGAATGAAGCGGATCGAAGAGGGCATCAAAGAGCTGGGCAGCCAGA
TCCTGAAAGAACACCCCGTGGAAAACACCCAGCTGCAGAACGAGAAGCTGTACCTGTACTACCTGCAGAA
TGGGCGGGATATGTACGTGGACCAGGAACTGGACATCAACCGGCTGTCCGACTACGATGTGGACCATATC
GTGCCTCAGAGCTTTCTGAAGGACGACTCCATCGACAACAAGGTGCTGACCAGAAGCGACAAGAACCGGG
GCAAGAGCGACAACGTGCCCTCCGAAGAGGTCGTGAAGAAGATGAAGAACTACTGGCGGCAGCTGCTGAA
CGCCAAGCTGATTACCCAGAGAAAGTTCGACAATCTGACCAAGGCCGAGAGAGGCGGCCTGAGCGAACTG
GATAAGGCCGGCTTCATCAAGAGACAGCTGGTGGAAACCCGGGCGATCACAAAGCACGTGGCACAGATCC
TGGACTCCCGGATGAACACTAAGTACGACGAGAATGACAAGCTGATCCGGGAAGTGAAAGTGATCACCCT
GAAGTCCAAGCTGGTGTCCGATTTCCGGAAGGATTTCCAGTTTTACAAAGTGCGCGAGATCAACAACTAC
CACCACGCCCACGACGCCTACCTGAACGCCGTCGTGGGAACCGCCCTGATCAAAAAGTACCCTAAGCTGG
AAAGCGAGTTCGTGTACGGCGACTACAAGGTGTACGACGTGCGGAAGATGATCGCCAAGAGCGAGCAGGA
AATCGGCAAGGCTACCGCCAAGTACTTCTTCTACAGCAACATCATGAACTTTTTCAAGACCGAGATTACC
CTGGCCAACGGCGAGATCCGGAAGCGGCCTCTGATCGAGACAAACGGCGAAACCGGGGAGATCGTGTGGG
ATAAGGGCCGGGATTTTGCCACCGTGCGGAAAGTGCTGAGCATGCCCCAAGTGAATATCGTGAAAAAGAC
CGAGGTGCAGACAGGCGGCTTCAGCAAAGAGTCTATCAGGCCCAAGAGGAACAGCGATAAGCTGATCGCC
AGAAAGAAGGACTGGGACCCTAAGAAGTACGGCGGCTTCGTCAGCCCCACCGTGGCCTATTCTGTGCTGG
TGGTGGCCAAAGTGGAAAAGGGCAAGTCCAAGAAACTGAAGAGTGTGAAAGAGCTGCTGGGGATCACCAT
CATGGAAAGAAGCAGCTTCGAGAAGAATCCCATCGACTTTCTGGAAGCCAAGGGCTACAAAGAAGTGAAA
AAGGACCTGATCATCAAGCTGCCTAAGTACTCCCTGTTCGAGCTGGAAAACGGCCGGAAGAGAATGCTGG
CCTCTGCCAGATTCCTGCAGAAGGGAAACGAACTGGCCCTGCCCTCCAAATATGTGAACTTCCTGTACCT
GGCCAGCCACTATGAGAAGCTGAAGGGCTCCCCCGAGGATAATGAGCAGAAACAGCTGTTTGTGGAACAG
CACAAGCACTACCTGGACGAGATCATCGAGCAGATCAGCGAGTTCTCCAAGAGAGTGATCCTGGCCGACG
CTAATCTGGACAAAGTGCTGTCCGCCTACAACAAGCACCGGGATAAGCCCATCAGAGAGCAGGCCGAGAA
TATCATCCACCTGTTTACCCTGACCAATCTGGGAGCCCCTAGGGCCTTCAAGTACTTTGACACCACCATC
GACCGGAAGGTGTACAGGAGCACCAAAGAGGTGCTGGACGCCACCCTGATCCACCAGAGCATCACCGGCC
TGTACGAGACACGGATCGACCTGTCTCAGCTGGGAGGTGACTCTGGCGGCTCAAAAAGAACCGCCGACGG
CAGCGAATTCGAGCCCAAGAAGAAGAGGAAAGTCTAACCGGTCATCATCACCATCACCATTGAGTTTAAA
CCCGCTGATCAGCCTCGACTGTGCCTTCTAGTTGCCAGCCATCTGTTGTTTGCCCCTCCCCCGTGCCTTC
CTTGACCCTGGAAGGTGCCACTCCCACTGTCCTTTCCTAATAAAATGAGGAAATTGCATCGCATTGTCTG
AGTAGGTGTCATTCTATTCTGGGGGGTGGGGTGGGGCAGGACAGCAAGGGGGAGGATTGGGAAGACAATA
GCAGGCATGCTGGGGATGCGGTGGGCTCTATGGCTTCTGAGGCGGAAAGAACCAGCTGGGGCTCGATACC
GTCGACCTCTAGCTAGAGCTTGGCGTAATCATGGTCATAGCTGTTTCCTGTGTGAAATTGTTATCCGCTC
ACAATTCCACACAACATACGAGCCGGAAGCATAAAGTGTAAAGCCTAGGGTGCCTAATGAGTGAGCTAAC
TCACATTAATTGCGTTGCGCTCACTGCCCGCTTTCCAGTCGGGAAACCTGTCGTGCCAGCTGCATTAATG
AATCGGCCAACGCGCGGGAAGAGGCGGTTTGCGTATTGGGCGCTCTTCCGCTTCCTCGCTCACTGACTCG
CTGCGCTCGGTCGTTCGGCTGCGGCGAGCGGTATCAGCTCACTCAAAGGCGGTAATACGGTTATCCACAG
AATCAGGGGATAACGCAGGAAAGAACATGTGAGCAAAAGGCCAGCAAAAGGCCAGGAACCGTAAAAAGGC
CGCGTTGCTGGCGTTTTTCCATAGGCTCCGCCCCCCTGACGAGCATCACAAAAATCGACGCTCAAGTCAG
AGGTGGCGAAACCCGACAGGACTATAAAGATACCAGGCGTTTCCCCCTGGAAGCTCCCTCGTGCGCTCTC
CTGTTCCGACCCTGCCGCTTACCGGATACCTGTCCGCCTTTCTCCCTTCGGGAAGCGTGGCGCTTTCTCA
TAGCTCACGCTGTAGGTATCTCAGTTCGGTGTAGGTCGTTCGCTCCAAGCTGGGCTGTGTGCACGAACCC
CCCGTTCAGCCCGACCGCTGCGCCTTATCCGGTAACTATCGTCTTGAGTCCAACCCGGTAAGACACGACT
TATCGCCACTGGCAGCAGCCACTGGTAACAGGATTAGCAGAGCGAGGTATGTAGGCGGTGCTACAGAGTT
CTTGAAGTGGTGGCCTAACTACGGCTACACTAGAAGAACAGTATTTGGTATCTGCGCTCTGCTGAAGCCA
GTTACCTTCGGAAAAAGAGTTGGTAGCTCTTGATCCGGCAAACAAACCACCGCTGGTAGCGGTGGTTTTT
TTGTTTGCAAGCAGCAGATTACGCGCAGAAAAAAAGGATCTCAAGAAGATCCTTTGATCTTTTCTACGGG
GTCTGACACTCAGTGGAACGAAAACTCACGTTAAGGGATTTTGGTCATGAGATTATCAAAAAGGATCTTC
ACCTAGATCCTTTTAAATTAAAAATGAAGTTTTAAATCAATCTAAAGTATATATGAGTAAACTTGGTCTG
ACAGTTACCAATGCTTAATCAGTGAGGCACCTATCTCAGCGATCTGTCTATTTCGTTCATCCATAGTTGC
CTGACTCCCCGTCGTGTAGATAACTACGATACGGGAGGGCTTACCATCTGGCCCCAGTGCTGCAATGATA
CCGCGAGACCCACGCTCACCGGCTCCAGATTTATCAGCAATAAACCAGCCAGCCGGAAGGGCCGAGCGCA
GAAGTGGTCCTGCAACTTTATCCGCCTCCATCCAGTCTATTAATTGTTGCCGGGAAGCTAGAGTAAGTAG
TTCGCCAGTTAATAGTTTGCGCAACGTTGTTGCCATTGCTACAGGCATCGTGGTGTCACGCTCGTCGTTT
GGTATGGCTTCATTCAGCTCCGGTTCCCAACGATCAAGGCGAGTTACATGATCCCCCATGTTGTGCAAAA
AAGCGGTTAGCTCCTTCGGTCCTCCGATCGTTGTCAGAAGTAAGTTGGCCGCAGTGTTATCACTCATGGT
TATGGCAGCACTGCATAATTCTCTTACTGTCATGCCATCCGTAAGATGCTTTTCTGTGACTGGTGAGTAC
TCAACCAAGTCATTCTGAGAATAGTGTATGCGGCGACCGAGTTGCTCTTGCCCGGCGTCAATACGGGATA
ATACCGCGCCACATAGCAGAACTTTAAAAGTGCTCATCATTGGAAAACGTTCTTCGGGGCGAAAACTCTC
AAGGATCTTACCGCTGTTGAGATCCAGTTCGATGTAACCCACTCGTGCACCCAACTGATCTTCAGCATCT
TTTACTTTCACCAGCGTTTCTGGGTGAGCAAAAACAGGAAGGCAAAATGCCGCAAAAAAGGGAATAAGGG
CGACACGGAAATGTTGAATACTCATACTCTTCCTTTTTCAATATTATTGAAGCATTTATCAGGGTTATTG
TCTCATGAGCGGATACATATTTGAATGTATTTAGAAAAATAAACAAATAGGGGTTCCGCGCACATTTCCC
CGAAAAGTGCCACCTGACGTCGACGGATCGGGAGATCGATCTCCCGATCCCCTAGGGTCGACTCTCAGTA
CAATCTGCTCTGATGCCGCATAGTTAAGCCAGTATCTGCTCCCTGCTTGTGTGTTGGAGGTCGCTGAGTA
GTGCGCGAGCAAAATTTAAGCTACAACAAGGCAAGGCTTGACCGACAATTGCATGAAGAATCTGCTTAGG
GTTAGGCGTTTTGCGCTGCTTCGCGATGTACGGGCCAGATATACGCGTT
